>Addgene plasmid #188735 | pIN1 (gpdA-cTerm-mGL-ptrA) | addgene full sequence | sequence record 370804 | Addgene NGS Result
CCCCGACACCCGCCAACACCCGCTGACGCGCCCTGACGGGCTTGTCTGCTCCCGGCATCCGCTTACAGAC
AAGCTGTGACCGTCTCCGGGAGCTGCATGTGTCAGAGGTTTTCACCGTCATCACCGAAACGCGCGAGACG
AAAGGGCCTCGTGATACGCCTATTTTTATAGGTTAATGTCATGATAATAATGGTTTCTTAGACGTCAGGT
GGCACTTTTCGGGGAAATGTGCGCGGAACCCCTATTTGTTTATTTTTCTAAATACATTCAAATATGTATC
CGCTCATGAGACAATAACCCTGATAAATGCTTCAATAATATTGAAAAAGGAAGAGTATGAGTATTCAACA
TTTCCGTGTCGCCCTTATTCCCTTTTTTGCGGCATTTTGCCTTCCTGTTTTTGCTCACCCAGAAACGCTG
GTGAAAGTAAAAGATGCTGAAGATCAGTTGGGTGCACGAGTGGGTTACATCGAACTGGATCTCAACAGCG
GTAAGATCCTTGAGAGTTTTCGCCCCGAAGAACGTTTTCCAATGATGAGCACTTTTAAAGTTCTGCTATG
TGGCGCGGTATTATCCCGTATTGACGCCGGGCAAGAGCAACTCGGTCGCCGCATACACTATTCTCAGAAT
GACTTGGTTGAGTACTCACCAGTCACAGAAAAGCATCTTACGGATGGCATGACAGTAAGAGAATTATGCA
GTGCTGCCATAACCATGAGTGATAACACTGCGGCCAACTTACTTCTGACAACGATCGGAGGACCGAAGGA
GCTAACCGCTTTTTTGCACAACATGGGGGATCATGTAACTCGCCTTGATCGTTGGGAACCGGAGCTGAAT
GAAGCCATACCAAACGACGAGCGTGACACCACGATGCCTGTAGCAATGGCAACAACGTTGCGCAAACTAT
TAACTGGCGAACTACTTACTCTAGCTTCCCGGCAACAATTAATAGACTGGATGGAGGCGGATAAAGTTGC
AGGACCACTTCTGCGCTCGGCCCTTCCGGCTGGCTGGTTTATTGCTGATAAATCTGGAGCCGGTGAGCGT
GGGTCTCGCGGTATCATTGCAGCACTGGGGCCAGATGGTAAGCCCTCCCGTATCGTAGTTATCTACACGA
CGGGGAGTCAGGCAACTATGGATGAACGAAATAGACAGATCGCTGAGATAGGTGCCTCACTGATTAAGCA
TTGGTAACTGTCAGACCAAGTTTACTCATATATACTTTAGATTGATTTAAAACTTCATTTTTAATTTAAA
AGGATCTAGGTGAAGATCCTTTTTGATAATCTCATGACCAAAATCCCTTAACGTGAGTTTTCGTTCCACT
GAGCGTCAGACCCCGTAGAAAAGATCAAAGGATCTTCTTGAGATCCTTTTTTTCTGCGCGTAATCTGCTG
CTTGCAAACAAAAAAACCACCGCTACCAGCGGTGGTTTGTTTGCCGGATCAAGAGCTACCAACTCTTTTT
CCGAAGGTAACTGGCTTCAGCAGAGCGCAGATACCAAATACTGTTCTTCTAGTGTAGCCGTAGTTAGGCC
ACCACTTCAAGAACTCTGTAGCACCGCCTACATACCTCGCTCTGCTAATCCTGTTACCAGTGGCTGCTGC
CAGTGGCGATAAGTCGTGTCTTACCGGGTTGGACTCAAGACGATAGTTACCGGATAAGGCGCAGCGGTCG
GGCTGAACGGGGGGTTCGTGCACACAGCCCAGCTTGGAGCGAACGACCTACACCGAACTGAGATACCTAC
AGCGTGAGCTATGAGAAAGCGCCACGCTTCCCGAAGGGAGAAAGGCGGACAGGTATCCGGTAAGCGGCAG
GGTCGGAACAGGAGAGCGCACGAGGGAGCTTCCAGGGGGAAACGCCTGGTATCTTTATAGTCCTGTCGGG
TTTCGCCACCTCTGACTTGAGCGTCGATTTTTGTGATGCTCGTCAGGGGGGCGGAGCCTATGGAAAAACG
CCAGCAACGCGGCCTTTTTACGGTTCCTGGCCTTTTGCTGGCCTTTTGCTCACATGTTCTTTCCTGCGTT
ATCCCCTGATTCTGTGGATAACCGTATTACCGCCTTTGAGTGAGCTGATACCGCTCGCCGCAGCCGAACG
ACCGAGCGCAGCGAGTCAGTGAGCGAGGAAGCGGAAGAGCGCCCAATACGCAAACCGCCTCTCCCCGCGC
GTTGGCCGATTCATTAATGCAGCTGGCACGACAGGTTTCCCGACTGGAAAGCGGGCAGTGAGCGCAACGC
AATTAATGTGAGTTAGCTCACTCATTAGGCACCCCAGGCTTTACACTTTATGCTTCCGGCTCGTATGTTG
TGTGGAATTGTGAGCGGATAACAATTTCACACAGGAAACAGCTATGACCATGATTACGCCAAGCTTGACG
GCGTAACCAAAAGTCACACAACACAAGCTGTAAGGATTTCGGCACGGCTACGGAAGACGGAGAAGCCCAC
CTTCAGTGGACTCGAGTACCATTTAATTCTATTTGTGTTTGATCGAGACCTAATACAGCCCCTACAACGA
CCATCAAAGTCGTATAGCTACCAGTGAGGAAGTGGACTCAAATCGACTTCAGCAACATCTCCTGGATAAA
CTTTAAGCCTAAACTATACAGAATAAGATGGTGGAGAGCTTATACCGAGCTCCCAAATCTGTCCAGATCA
TGGTTGACCGGTGCCTGGATCTTCCTATAGAATCATCCTTATTCGTTGACCTAGCTGATTCTGGAGTGAC
CCAGAGGGTCATGACTTGAGCCTAAAATCCGCCGCCTCCACCATTTGTAGAAAAATGTGACGAACTCGTG
AGCTCTGTACAGTGACCGGTGACTCTTTCTGGCATGCGGAGAGACGGACGGACGCAGAGAGAAGGGCTGA
GTAATAAGCGCCACTGCGCCAGACAGCTCTGGCGGCTCTGAGGTGCAGTGGATGATTATTAATCCGGGAC
CGGCCGCCCCTCCGCCCCGAAGTGGAAAGGCTGGTGTGCCCCTCGTTGACCAAGAATCTATTGCATCATC
GGAGAATATGGAGCTTCATCGAATCACCGGCAGTAAGCGAAGGAGAATGTGAAGCCAGGGGTGTATAGCC
GTCGGCGAAATAGCATGCCATTAACCTAGGTACAGAAGTCCAATTGCTTCCGATCTGGTAAAAGATTCAC
GAGATAGTACCTTCTCCGAAGTAGGTAGAGCGAGTACCCGGCGCGTAAGCTCCCTAATTGGCCCATCCGG
CATCTGTAGGGCGTCCAAATATCGTGCCTCTCCTGCTTTGCCCGGTGTATGAAACCGGAAAGGCCGCTCA
GGAGCTGGCCAGCGGCGCAGACCGGGAACACAAGCTGGCAGTCGACCCATCCGGTGCTCTGCACTCGACC
TGCTGAGGTCCCTCAGTCCCTGGTAGGCAGCTTTGCCCCGTCTGTCCGCCCGGTGTGTCGGCGGGGTTGA
CAAGGTCGTTGCGTCAGTCCAACATTTGTTGCCATATTTTCCTGCTCTCCCCACCAGCTGCTCTTTTCTT
TTCTCTTTCTTTTCCCATCTTCAGTATATTCATCTTCCCATCCAAGAACCTTTATTTCCCCTAAGTAAGT
ACTTTGCTACATCCATACTCCATCCTTCCCATCCCTTATTCCTTTGAACCTTTCAGTTCGAGCTTTCCCA
CTTCATCGCAGCTTGACTAACAGCTACCCCGCTTGAGCAGACATCACCATGGTCTCCAAGGGCGAGGAGC
TGTTCACCGGGGTGGTGCCCATCCTGGTCGAGCTGGACGGCGACGTAAACGGCCACAAGTTCAGCGTCCG
CGGCGAGGGCGAGGGCGATGCCACCAACGGCAAGCTGACCCTGAAGTTCATCTGCACCACCGGCAAGCTG
CCCGTGCCCTGGCCCACCCTCGTGACCACCTTAGGCTACGGCGTGGCCTGCTTCGCCCGCTACCCCGACC
ACATGAAGCAGCACGACTTCTTCAAGTCCGCCATGCCCGAAGGCTACGTCCAGGAGCGCACCATCTCTTT
CAAGGACGACGGTACCTACAAGACCCGCGCCGAGGTGAAGTTCGAGGGCGACACCCTGGTGAACCGCATC
GTGCTGAAGGGCATCGACTTCAAGGAGGACGGCAACATCCTGGGGCACAAGCTGGAGTACAACTTCAACA
GCCACAAGGTCTATATCACGGCCGACAAGCAGAAGAACGGCATCAAGGCTAACTTCAAGACCCGCCACAA
CGTTGAGGACGGCGGCGTGCAGCTCGCCGACCACTACCAGCAGAACACCCCCATCGGCGACGGCCCCGTG
CTGCTGCCCGACAACCACTACCTGAGCCATCAGTCCAAACTGAGCAAAGACCCCAACGAGAAGCGCGATC
ACATGGTCCTGAAGGAGAGGGTGACCGCCGCCGGGATTACACATGACATGGACGAGCTCTACAAGTAATT
ACTCAGCACACTCGCGCTGACGCTCGTCGAACACCTTCAATGCCTCCTCGGCAGCCTTGACACCACTGAG
AACCATGGCACCGAAGGTAGGGCCCATGCGGTTAAAGCCATCAATTTCAGACAGCTCCATACCGCCGATT
ATCAAGCCCTTAGTAACCTCGCGGGTGTTCTTGACGATGGCATCCTCGGCCGAGCTCATGTCGAGACCAC
GCATGCCACCTAGCTTGTCGACGCTGCCCATGGACACCAAGCGCTTCGCACAGAAGGCGCCGAATGGCCC
ATCGTGACCAGTGGTACTGATGATGACAGGAGCGTTGATAGTGTTGGGGTCCATGCAGGAGTGATCATCG
TGGTGAAGGGTGACCAGCGTCCAGTTGACGACAACACCAGCAATCTGGGGGTTGCCGTTCTCGGTCGGAC
GGGTGATCAAGTCCTCAACAGCGGTAGCATTGAAGAGCTTGACATTGGGGAAGGAGAGAACCTTCGACAT
GAGTGTCGAGGTAAACAGGGAGGCGTGCTTGACGACAACGTAGTTGGGGTTTGCGTCCTCTTCGTAAGGA
ACACCCAGCTCGTTCAGGAAGACTTCCGCGGGACGGCGCATGACCATAGCAGAAAAGAGTTGGCCACCCA
ACCAGGCACCGCCACCTATTGCACGTTAGTTCCGGAAAGCTGAGTGCAAGGCAATCCATCATGGACTACT
GACCAGGAGAGACGCTGGCCTCGACGATAGCAATCTTCAGGTCCGGACGAGCCTTGGCCAAGACGTACGC
AGTGCTCAGACCGCAGGAACCAGCACCAACAATGACAACGTCACTTTCAGCGTACTTGTCCAGGTCCTCA
AAGTAACGTCTGGTCATGGCACGAGAGACCTGGCTTTCGCGGATAGGGGCGAACTTGAACTCGTCCCACT
TGCCACCGAAATGGTCCAACAGCTTGGTCTGAGAAGCTCCCTCAACGGGGACGGTCTCAGAAACCACGAC
CTTACCCTTGAGGCCGGTAGCGGCCACAGTGGGTTCGTAGATGGCAGCTGGAGGAGACATGTTTCAAGTT
GCAATGTCTATCATCTGTTAGCCATTCCATCAACAGGAAGAACGAGAGAAGGCATGACCCTTTTCGCTGG
TATTATCCAGATCAAGTTTTAGCCGTATAATCTCAGAACGAACCCAGTCCATCGATGCCATGTCCTTCTA
GACTAGGATCCTAGAGTCTAGGGCCCAGCTTAGGGAGGGCATGTGAATGCATCGATGACTGGGAACGAAC
ACCGGCCCACGCCAAAGACGTTACCTAAGATACCTTGATCATTGTGAGAGTCCAGCCAAAAGTATTCCAT
GACTTCCATCGTATGCCCTCTAGAGGGCTAATCGAGGAGTGTATTTACATTGTCGGTTGGTTTGGGAACT
ATAGAAGATGGTCAGTTATTCCAATCACCAAAGGTTTATCGAAGGGAGGAAGACTTGTTCAGTTTCGTCC
GAGGACTTTTGGAATTCAAATCTGAGATAGAGAATTGTGTGGGATGAGAGGAAAAGGAAGAAGATGGTGG
GGTTCAGAAGGAGGGGTTGAGTTAAATAGCATGGGTTGAGTCAACGTGATAAGGGCACTATACCGTATAG
ATCAGCGGCACCCGATTCTATCCGTTCCTTTTGCTCCTCTTTAGCTTTGACCGGTGAGCCGGACAAGAAA
CAAGTGAAATCATCCTGACATCGGCGGACGATCTCCTAGCTTTTACATTTCGTTACCAATGGGATCCCGT
AATCAATTGGCAAGCTTGCATGCCTGCAGGTCGACTCTAGAGGATCCCCGGGTACCGAGCTCGAATTCAC
TGGCCGTCGTTTTACAACGTCGTGACTGGGAAAACCCTGGCGTTACCCAACTTAATCGCCTTGCAGCACA
TCCCCCTTTCGCCAGCTGGCGTAATAGCGAAGAGGCCCGCACCGATCGCCCTTCCCAACAGTTGCGCAGC
CTGAATGGCGAATGGCGCCTGATGCGGTATTTTCTCCTTACGCATCTGTGCGGTATTTCACACCGCATAT
GGTGCACTCTCAGTACAATCTGCTCTGATGCCGCATAGTTAAGCCAG
Features (pLannotate 1.2.2; 16 found; start..end, strand, type, name):
    102..137     -  CDS            rop (fragment): Rop protein, which maintains plasmids at low copy number; rop
    232..336     +  promoter       AmpR promoter: bla
    337..1197    +  CDS            AmpR: β-lactamase; bla; confers resistance to ampicillin, carbenicillin, and related antibiotics
   1368..1956    +  rep_origin     ori: high-copy-number ColE1/pMB1/pBR322/pUC origin of replication
   2139..2231    +  CDS            lacI (fragment): lac repressor; lacI; The lac repressor binds to the lac operator to inhibit transcription in E. coli. This inhibition can be relieved by adding lactose or isopropyl-β-D-thiogalactopyranoside (IPTG).
   2244..2265    +  protein_bind   CAP binding site: CAP binding activates transcription in the presence of cAMP. E. coli catabolite activator protein
   2280..2310    +  promoter       lac promoter: promoter for the E. coli lac operon
   2318..2334    +  protein_bind   lac operator: The lac repressor binds to the lac operator to inhibit transcription in E. coli. This inhibition can be relieved by adding lactose or isopropyl-β-D-thiogalactopyranoside (IPTG). lac repressor encoded by lacI
   2377..3516    +  promoter       gpdA promoter (fragment): gpdA; promoter from the Aspergillus nidulans glyceraldehyde-3-phosphate dehydrogenase gene (Punt et al., 1990)
   3565..3680    +  intron         gpdA intron: gpdA; intron from the Aspergillus nidulans glyceraldehyde-3-phosphate dehydrogenase gene (Punt et al., 1990)
   3697..4408    +  CDS            mGreenLantern (fragment): monomeric GFP derivative that displays exceptionally high brightness in cells (Campbell et al., 2020)
   4409..5450    -  CDS            ptrA: pyrithiamine resistance protein (Kubodera et al., 2000); ptrA of Aspergillus oryzae; useful as a dominant selectable marker in Aspergillus
   5501..5595    -  ncRNA          TPP (fragment): Accession: RF00059 - TPP riboswitch (THI element)
   6172..6228    -  misc_feature   MCS: pUC18/19 multiple cloning site
   6225..6382    +  CDS            lacZα (fragment): LacZα fragment of β-galactosidase; lacZ fragment
   6388..6487    -  misc_feature   bom (fragment): basis of mobility region from pBR322
