[The description below was written by a language model from this plasmid's Addgene catalogue record and pLannotate feature annotations shown in this document.]
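Description:
pIN1 (gpdA-cTerm-mGL-ptrA) is a filamentous fungal expression plasmid of about 6.5 kb built by Gibson assembly on a pUC19 backbone. It supplies the bright monomeric green fluorescent protein mGreenLantern for C-terminal tagging of proteins in Aspergillus fumigatus. In E. coli it is propagated through the high-copy ColE1/pUC origin and selected with ampicillin via the bla β-lactamase gene and its native promoter. Remnants of the pUC cloning region (CAP binding site, lac promoter and operator, multiple cloning site and a lacZα fragment), together with short rop, lacI and bom fragments, are backbone carry-over and have no evident role in the fungal cassette.

The roughly 4.1 kb insert starts with the gpdA promoter, annotated as the strong constitutive promoter of the Aspergillus nidulans glyceraldehyde-3-phosphate dehydrogenase gene. This is followed by the gpdA intron and then the mGreenLantern coding sequence, which is annotated as a fragment. Immediately downstream, in the opposite orientation, lies ptrA, the Aspergillus oryzae pyrithiamine resistance gene that acts as a dominant selectable marker in Aspergillus. The TPP riboswitch element annotated upstream of ptrA is consistent with the marker having been carried over with its own thiamine-responsive regulatory region. No terminator for mGreenLantern is annotated, and the record does not state how a gene of interest is introduced or whether the cassette integrates at a defined locus.

The arrangement places a constitutively driven fluorescent tag next to a pyrithiamine marker, so that proteins fused at their C terminus to mGreenLantern can be expressed and transformants selected. The associated work used such fusions for fluorescence imaging of subcellular dynamics in A. fumigatus under antifungal treatment.
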