Addgene plasmid #188735: pIN1 (gpdA-cTerm-mGL-ptrA)
Purpose: Expresses mGreenlantern for C-terminal tagging
Depositing lab: Michael Bromley. Publication: Shining a light on the impact of antifungals on Aspergillus fumigatus subcellular dynamics through fluorescence imaging. Storer ISR, Sastre-Velasquez LE, Easter T, Mertens B, Dallemulle A, Bottery M, Tank R, Offterdinger M, Bromley MJ, van Rhijn N, Gsaller F. Antimicrob Agents Chemother. 2024 Nov 6;68(11):e0080324. doi: 10.1128/aac.00803-24. Epub 2024 Oct 15. PubMed 39404344.
Backbone
  Vector backbone: pUC19
  Backbone size w/o insert (bp): 2395
  Total vector size (bp): 6484
  Vector type: Filamentous Fungal expression
  Selectable markers: Pyrithiamine
Growth in bacteria
  Bacterial resistance: Ampicillin, 100 μg/mL
  Growth temperature: 37°C
  Growth strain: DH5alpha
  Copy number: High Copy
Gene/Insert
  Gene/Insert name: gdpA-mGreenlantern PtrA
  Species: Aspergillus fumigatus
  Insert size (bp): 4100
  Promoter: gpdA
  Tag / fusion protein: mGreenlantern (C terminal on insert)
  Cloning method: Gibson Cloning
  Sequencing primers: 5′ agcgagtcagtgagcgag; 3′ tacaatctgctctgatgccg
Terms and licenses: Academic/Nonprofit Terms; Industry Terms: Not Available to Industry
How to cite: pIN1 (gpdA-cTerm-mGL-ptrA) was a gift from Michael Bromley (Addgene plasmid # 188735 ; http://n2t.net/addgene:188735 ; RRID:Addgene_188735)
